>Addgene plasmid #140579 | pU6-pegRNA-EMX1+38 | addgene full sequence | sequence record 296571 | Addgene NGS Result
ATACTCATACTCTTCCTTTTTCAATATTATTGAAGCATTTATCAGGGTTATTGTCTCATGAGCGGATACA
TATTTGAATGTATTTAGAAAAATAAACAAATAGGGGTTCCGCGCACATTTCCCCGAAAAGTGCCACCTGA
CGTCGCTAGCTGTACAAAAAAGCAGGCTTTAAAGGAACCAATTCAGTCGACTGGATCCGGTACCAAGGTC
GGGCAGGAAGAGGGCCTATTTCCCATGATTCCTTCATATTTGCATATACGATACAAGGCTGTTAGAGAGA
TAATTAGAATTAATTTGACTGTAAACACAAAGATATTAGTACAAAATACGTGACGTAGAAAGTAATAATT
TCTTGGGTAGTTTGCAGTTTTAAAATTATGTTTTAAAATGGACTATCATATGCTTACCGTAACTTGAAAG
TATTTCGATTTCTTGGCTTTATATATCTTGTGGAAAGGACGAAACACCGTGCTCCAGAGGCCCCCCTTGG
TTTTAGAGCTAGAAATAGCAAGTTAAAATAAGGCTAGTCCGTTATCAACTTGAAAAAGTGGCACCGAGTC
GGTGCTGTAGCCTGCCCTCTGCACCTCCTCACCAAGGCTTGTCGACGACGGCGGTCTCCGTCGTCAGGAT
CATGGGGGGCCTCTGGAGTTTTTTTAAGCTTGGGCCGCTCGAGGTACCTCTCTACATATGACATGTGAGC
AAAAGGCCAGCAAAAGGCCAGGAACCGTAAAAAGGCCGCGTTGCTGGCGTTTTTCCATAGGCTCCGCCCC
CCTGACGAGCATCACAAAAATCGACGCTCAAGTCAGAGGTGGCGAAACCCGACAGGACTATAAAGATACC
AGGCGTTTCCCCCTGGAAGCTCCCTCGTGCGCTCTCCTGTTCCGACCCTGCCGCTTACCGGATACCTGTC
CGCCTTTCTCCCTTCGGGAAGCGTGGCGCTTTCTCATAGCTCACGCTGTAGGTATCTCAGTTCGGTGTAG
GTCGTTCGCTCCAAGCTGGGCTGTGTGCACGAACCCCCCGTTCAGCCCGACCGCTGCGCCTTATCCGGTA
ACTATCGTCTTGAGTCCAACCCGGTAAGACACGACTTATCGCCACTGGCAGCAGCCACTGGTAACAGGAT
TAGCAGAGCGAGGTATGTAGGCGGTGCTACAGAGTTCTTGAAGTGGTGGCCTAACTACGGCTACACTAGA
AGAACAGTATTTGGTATCTGCGCTCTGCTGAAGCCAGTTACCTTCGGAAAAAGAGTTGGTAGCTCTTGAT
CCGGCAAACAAACCACCGCTGGTAGCGGTGGTTTTTTTGTTTGCAAGCAGCAGATTACGCGCAGAAAAAA
AGGATCTCAAGAAGATCCTTTGATCTTTTCTACGGGGTCTGACGCTCAGTGGAACGAAAACTCACGTTAA
GGGATTTTGGTCATGAGATTATCAAAAAGGATCTTCACCTAGATCCTTTTAAATTAAAAATGAAGTTTTA
AATCAATCTAAAGTATATATGAGTAAACTTGGTCTGACAGTTACCAATGCTTAATCAGTGAGGCACCTAT
CTCAGCGATCTGTCTATTTCGTTCATCCATAGTTGCCTGACTCCCCGTCGTGTAGATAACTACGATACGG
GAGGGCTTACCATCTGGCCCCAGTGCTGCAATGATACCGCGAGATCCACGCTCACCGGCTCCAGATTTAT
CAGCAATAAACCAGCCAGCCGGAAGGGCCGAGCGCAGAAGTGGTCCTGCAACTTTATCCGCCTCCATCCA
GTCTATTAATTGTTGCCGGGAAGCTAGAGTAAGTAGTTCGCCAGTTAATAGTTTGCGCAACGTTGTTGCC
ATTGCTACAGGCATCGTGGTGTCACGCTCGTCGTTTGGTATGGCTTCATTCAGCTCCGGTTCCCAACGAT
CAAGGCGAGTTACATGATCCCCCATGTTGTGCAAAAAAGCGGTTAGCTCCTTCGGTCCTCCGATCGTTGT
CAGAAGTAAGTTGGCCGCAGTGTTATCACTCATGGTTATGGCAGCACTGCATAATTCTCTTACTGTCATG
CCATCCGTAAGATGCTTTTCTGTGACTGGTGAGTACTCAACCAAGTCATTCTGAGAATAGTGTATGCGGC
GACCGAGTTGCTCTTGCCCGGCGTCAATACGGGATAATACCGCGCCACATAGCAGAACTTTAAAAGTGCT
CATCATTGGAAAACGTTCTTCGGGGCGAAAACTCTCAAGGATCTTACCGCTGTTGAGATCCAGTTCGATG
TAACCCACTCGTGCACCCAACTGATCTTCAGCATCTTTTACTTTCACCAGCGTTTCTGGGTGAGCAAAAA
CAGGAAGGCAAAATGCCGCAAAAAAGGGAATAAGGGCGACACGGAAATGTTGA
Features (pLannotate 1.2.2; 6 found; start..end, strand, type, name):
      9..113     -  promoter       AmpR promoter: bla
    151..168     +  protein_bind   attB1 (fragment): mutant version of attB; recombination site for the Gateway® BP reaction BP Clonase™
    220..460     +  promoter       U6 promoter: RNA polymerase III promoter for human U6 snRNA
    490..565     +  misc_RNA       gRNA scaffold: guide RNA scaffold for the Streptococcus pyogenes CRISPR/Cas9 system
    752..1340    -  rep_origin     ori: high-copy-number ColE1/pMB1/pBR322/pUC origin of replication
   1511..8       -  CDS            AmpR (across the origin): β-lactamase; bla; confers resistance to ampicillin, carbenicillin, and related antibiotics
