[The description below was written by a language model from this plasmid's Addgene catalogue record and pLannotate feature annotations shown in this document.]
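Description:
pU6-pegRNA-EMX1+38 is a compact (about 2.4 kb) mammalian expression plasmid built on the pU6-pegRNA backbone. It transcribes a single prime editing guide RNA (pegRNA) in transfected mammalian cells. It is propagated in E. coli through a high-copy ColE1/pUC-type origin of replication and selected with ampicillin via the β-lactamase gene (AmpR), which is driven by its own bla promoter. The plasmid carries no mammalian selection marker, reporter or viral element, so it is suited to transient delivery rather than stable integration or packaging. A short attB1 fragment lies upstream of the expression cassette; it appears to be a backbone remnant with no stated function.

The payload is a synthetic insert named pegRNA EMX1 +38, placed under the human U6 promoter, an RNA polymerase III promoter commonly used for small, uncapped RNAs such as guide RNAs. The annotated features show the Streptococcus pyogenes Cas9 gRNA scaffold shortly downstream of the promoter. The gap between them fits a spacer sequence. The unannotated region after the scaffold is where a pegRNA's 3' extension (reverse transcriptase template and primer binding site) and a Pol III terminator would normally lie, although the feature table does not label these parts. The name suggests targeting of the EMX1 locus, but the record does not state what "+38" means or which edit is encoded. The plasmid supplies no Cas9 nickase–reverse transcriptase prime editor, so that protein must come from a separate construct. The plasmid was deposited in connection with a study profiling the specificity of Cas9 variants.
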