Addgene plasmid #140579: pU6-pegRNA-EMX1+38
Purpose: Expresses a pegRNA in mammalian cells
Depositing lab: Feng Zhang. Depositing organization: Broad Institute. Publication: Highly Parallel Profiling of Cas9 Variant Specificity. Schmid-Burgk JL, Gao L, Li D, Gardner Z, Strecker J, Lash B, Zhang F. Mol Cell. 2020 Mar 17. pii: S1097-2765(20)30143-X. doi: 10.1016/j.molcel.2020.02.023. PubMed 32187529.
Backbone
  Vector backbone: pU6-pegRNA
  Backbone manufacturer: Anzalone et al.
Growth in bacteria
  Bacterial resistance: Ampicillin, 100 μg/mL
  Growth temperature: 37°C
  Growth strain: DH5alpha
  Copy number: Unknown
Gene/Insert
  Gene/Insert name: pegRNA EMX1 +38
  Species: Synthetic
Terms and licenses: Academic/Nonprofit Terms; Industry Terms: Not Available to Industry
How to cite: pU6-pegRNA-EMX1+38 was a gift from Feng Zhang (Addgene plasmid # 140579 ; http://n2t.net/addgene:140579 ; RRID:Addgene_140579)
